Addgene plasmid #221457: 2MLS-HyperNova/pcDNA3
Purpose: Expressing HyperNova in mitochondria
Depositing lab: Kiwamu Takemoto. Depositing organization: Mie University. Publication: Optical inactivation of intracellular molecules by fast-maturating photosensitizing fluorescence protein, HyperNova. Shidara H, Shirai T, Ozaki-Noma R, Jitsuki S, Nagai T, Takemoto K. Commun Biol. 2024 Aug 6;7(1):945. doi: 10.1038/s42003-024-06583-x. PubMed 39107369.
Backbone
  Vector backbone: pcDNA3
  Backbone size w/o insert (bp): 5400
  Total vector size (bp): 6300
  Vector type: Mammalian Expression
Growth in bacteria
  Bacterial resistance: Ampicillin, 100 μg/mL
  Growth temperature: 37°C
  Growth strain: DH5alpha
  Copy number: High Copy
Gene/Insert
  Gene/Insert name: HyperNova fused with a tandem repeat of the mitochondria localization signal from cytochrome c oxidase subunit VIII (alt name: 2MLS-HN)
  Species: Synthetic
  Insert size (bp): 900
  GenBank ID: LC771173
  Cloning method: Restriction Enzyme; 5′ cloning site HindIII (not destroyed); 3′ cloning site EcoRI (not destroyed)
  Sequencing primers: 5′ CMV Forward; 3′ BGH Reverse
Terms and licenses: Academic/Nonprofit Terms; Industry Terms: Not Available to Industry
Depositor comments: Please note that older versions of Snapgene's software may annotate "HyperNova" incorrectly as "SuperNova". We have verified that this plasmid encodes HyperNova. Please see the depositor's annotated file under "Supplemental Information" for additional annotations.
How to cite: 2MLS-HyperNova/pcDNA3 was a gift from Kiwamu Takemoto (Addgene plasmid # 221457 ; http://n2t.net/addgene:221457 ; RRID:Addgene_221457)
