[The description below was written by a language model from this plasmid's Addgene catalogue record and pLannotate feature annotations shown in this document.]
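Description:
2MLS-HyperNova/pcDNA3 is a mammalian expression plasmid of about 6.3 kb built on the pcDNA3 backbone and designed to target the photosensitizing fluorescent protein HyperNova to mitochondria. It is propagated in E. coli through a high-copy ColE1/pUC-type origin with ampicillin selection (AmpR under its own bla promoter). It also carries an f1 origin, which allows single-stranded DNA production. For selection in mammalian cells, the backbone provides a neomycin phosphotransferase gene driven by the SV40 enhancer/early promoter and terminated by an SV40 poly(A) signal, which would permit G418 selection of stable transfectants.

The roughly 900 bp synthetic insert sits between HindIII and EcoRI sites, downstream of the human CMV immediate-early enhancer and promoter and upstream of the bovine growth hormone polyadenylation signal. It encodes two tandem copies of the mitochondrial presequence of human cytochrome c oxidase subunit VIII fused to the N-terminus of HyperNova, so the translated protein is imported into mitochondria. The automated feature table labels the fluorescent protein ORF as SuperNova, the monomeric KillerRed derivative. The depositor notes that this is a known annotation error in older software and that the plasmid has been verified to encode HyperNova. T7 and SP6 promoters flank the insert, as is standard for pcDNA3. Short hits such as the HIV-1 LTR, ble and lacI fragments appear to be incidental backbone matches rather than functional elements.

According to the associated publication title, HyperNova is a fast-maturing photosensitizing fluorescent protein used for optical inactivation of intracellular molecules. This construct serves to express it in the mitochondria of transfected mammalian cells.
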