Features (pLannotate 1.2.2; 23 found; start..end, strand, type, name):
     28..80      -  misc_feature   bom (fragment): basis of mobility region from pBR322
    235..614     +  enhancer       CMV enhancer: human cytomegalovirus immediate early enhancer
    615..818     +  promoter       CMV promoter: human cytomegalovirus (CMV) immediate early promoter
    814..847     +  LTR            5' LTR (truncated) (fragment): truncated 5' long terminal repeat (LTR) from HIV-1
    863..881     +  promoter       T7 promoter: promoter for bacteriophage T7 RNA polymerase
    899..973     +  CDS            COX8 presequence: mitochondrial presequence of human cytochrome c oxidase subunit VIII (Rizutto et al., 1989)
    993..1066    +  CDS            COX8 presequence (fragment): mitochondrial presequence of human cytochrome c oxidase subunit VIII (Rizutto et al., 1989)
   1088..1807    +  CDS            SuperNova: monomeric variant of the photosensitizing red fluorescent protein KillerRed (Takemoto et al., 2013)
   1868..1886    -  promoter       SP6 promoter: promoter for bacteriophage SP6 RNA polymerase
   1912..2136    +  polyA_signal   bGH poly(A) signal: bovine growth hormone polyadenylation signal
   2140..2161    +  promoter       SV40 promoter (fragment): SV40 enhancer and early promoter
   2182..2610    +  rep_origin     f1 ori (sequence partly withheld): f1 bacteriophage origin of replication; arrow indicates direction of (+) strand synthesis
   2624..2953    +  promoter       SV40 promoter: SV40 enhancer and early promoter
   3020..3811    +  CDS            neo: KKA2_KLEPN - Also known as kan, nptII. Experimental evidence at protein level: Swiss-Prot protein existence level 1. Resistance to kanamycin, neomycin, paromomycin, ribostamycin, butirosin and gentamicin B. From Klebsiella pneumoniae.
   3835..3993    +  CDS            ble (fragment): BLE_KLEPN - Experimental evidence at protein level: Swiss-Prot protein existence level 1. Binding protein with a strong affinity to the bleomycin family of antibiotics. Binds to CL990; an antimitotic-antibiotic compound. From Klebsiella pneumoniae.
   3988..4109    +  polyA_signal   SV40 poly(A) signal: SV40 polyadenylation signal
   4182..4198    -  protein_bind   lac operator: The lac repressor binds to the lac operator to inhibit transcription in E. coli. This inhibition can be relieved by adding lactose or isopropyl-β-D-thiogalactopyranoside (IPTG). lac repressor encoded by lacI
   4206..4236    -  promoter       lac promoter: promoter for the E. coli lac operon
   4251..4272    -  protein_bind   CAP binding site: CAP binding activates transcription in the presence of cAMP. E. coli catabolite activator protein
   4285..4377    -  CDS            lacI (fragment): lac repressor; lacI; The lac repressor binds to the lac operator to inhibit transcription in E. coli. This inhibition can be relieved by adding lactose or isopropyl-β-D-thiogalactopyranoside (IPTG).
   4560..5148    -  rep_origin     ori: high-copy-number ColE1/pMB1/pBR322/pUC origin of replication
   5319..6179    -  CDS            AmpR: β-lactamase; bla; confers resistance to ampicillin, carbenicillin, and related antibiotics
   6180..6284    -  promoter       AmpR promoter: bla
>Addgene plasmid #221457 | 2MLS-HyperNova/pcDNA3 | addgene full sequence | sequence record 442630 | Addgene NGS Result
GACGGATCGGGAGATCTCCCGATCCCCTATGGTGCACTCTCAGTACAATCTGCTCTGATGCCGCATAGTT
AAGCCAGTATCTGCTCCCTGCTTGTGTGTTGGAGGTCGCTGAGTAGTGCGCGAGCAAAATTTAAGCTACA
ACAAGGCAAGGCTTGACCGACAATTGCATGAAGAATCTGCTTAGGGTTAGGCGTTTTGCGCTGCTTCGCG
ATGTACGGGCCAGATATACGCGTTGACATTGATTATTGACTAGTTATTAATAGTAATCAATTACGGGGTC
ATTAGTTCATAGCCCATATATGGAGTTCCGCGTTACATAACTTACGGTAAATGGCCCGCCTGGCTGACCG
CCCAACGACCCCCGCCCATTGACGTCAATAATGACGTATGTTCCCATAGTAACGCCAATAGGGACTTTCC
ATTGACGTCAATGGGTGGAGTATTTACGGTAAACTGCCCACTTGGCAGTACATCAAGTGTATCATATGCC
AAGTACGCCCCCTATTGACGTCAATGACGGTAAATGGCCCGCCTGGCATTATGCCCAGTACATGACCTTA
TGGGACTTTCCTACTTGGCAGTACATCTACGTATTAGTCATCGCTATTACCATGGTGATGCGGTTTTGGC
AGTACATCAATGGGCGTGGATAGCGGTTTGACTCACGGGGATTTCCAAGTCTCCACCCCATTGACGTCAA
TGGGAGTTTGTTTTGGCACCAAAATCAACGGGACTTTCCAAAATGTCGTAACAACTCCGCCCCATTGACG
CAAATGGGCGGTAGGCGTGTACGGTGGGAGGTCTATATAAGCAGAGCTCTCTGGCTAACTAGAGAACCCA
CTGCTTACTGGCTTATCGAAATTAATACGACTCACTATAGGGAGACCCAAGCTTCACCATGTCCGTCCTG
ACGCCGCTGCTGCTGCGGGGCTTGACAGGCTCGGCCCGGCGGCTCCCAGTGCCGCGCGCCAAGATCCATT
CGTTGGGGGATCTGTCCGTCCTGACGCCGCTGCTGCTGCGGGGCTTGACAGGCTCGGCCCGGCGGCTCCC
AGTGCCGCGCGCCAAGATCCATTCGTTGGGGGGATCCATGGGTTCGGAGGTCGGCCCCGCCCTGTTCCAG
ACCGACATGACCTTCAAAATCTTCATCGACGGCGAGGTTAACGGCCAGAAGTTCACCATCGTGGCCGACG
GCAGCAGCAAGTTCCCCCACGGCGACTTCAACGTGCACGCCGTGTGCGAGACCGGCAAGCTGCCCATGAG
CTGGAAGCCCATCTGCCACCTGATCCAGTACGGCGAGCCCTTCTTCGCCCGCTACCCCGACGGCATCATC
CATTTCGCCCAGGAGTGCTTCCCCGAGGGCCTGAGCATCGACCGCACCGTGCGCTTCGAGAACGACGGCA
CCATGACCAGCCACCACACCTACGAGCTGGACGGCACCTGCGTGGTGAGCCGCATCACCGTGAACTGCGA
CGGCTTCCTGCCCGACGGCCCCATCATGCGCGACCAGCTGGTGGACATCCTACCCAGCGAGACCCGCATA
CTCCCCTACGGCCCCAACGCCGTGCGCCAGACCGCCACCATCGGCTTCACCACCGCCGACGGCGGCAAGG
TGATGGGCCACTTCGACAGCAAGATGACCTTCAACGGCAGCCGCGCCATCGAGATCCCCGGCCCACACTT
CGTGACCATCATCACCGAGCAGACGAGGGACCCTAGCGACAAGCGCGACCACGTGTGCCAGCGCGAGGTG
GCCTACGCCCACAGCGGGCCCCGCAACACCAGCGCCATCGGTAGCGACGAGGATTAAGAATTCTGCAGAT
ATCCATCACACTGGCGGCCGCTCGAGCATGCATCTAGAGGGCCCTATTCTATAGTGTCACCTAAATGCTA
GAGCTCGCTGATCAGCCTCGACTGTGCCTTCTAGTTGCCAGCCATCTGTTGTTTGCCCCTCCCCCGTGCC
TTCCTTGACCCTGGAAGGTGCCACTCCCACTGTCCTTTCCTAATAAAATGAGGAAATTGCATCGCATTGT
CTGAGTAGGTGTCATTCTATTCTGGGGGGTGGGGTGGGGCAGGACAGCAAGGGGGAGGATTGGGAAGACA
ATAGCAGGCATGCTGGGGATGCGGTGGGCTCTATGGCTTCTGAGGCGGAAAGAACCAGCTGGGGCTCTAG
GGGGTATCCCC
[124 nt withheld, positions 2182-2305]
C
[91 nt withheld, positions 2307-2397]
A
[49 nt withheld, positions 2399-2447]
CCTTTGACGTTGGAGTCCACGTTCTTT
[37 nt withheld, positions 2475-2511]
ACCCTATCTCGGTCTATTCTTTTGATTTATAAGGGATTTTGCCGATTTCGGCCTATTGGTTAAAAAATGA
GCTGATTTAACAAAAATTTAACGCGAATTAATTCTGTGGAATGTGTGTCAGTTAGGGTGTGGAAAGTCCC
CAGGCTCCCCAGCAGGCAGAAGTATGCAAAGCATGCATCTCAATTAGTCAGCAACCAGGTGTGGAAAGTC
CCCAGGCTCCCCAGCAGGCAGAAGTATGCAAAGCATGCATCTCAATTAGTCAGCAACCATAGTCCCGCCC
CTAACTCCGCCCATCCCGCCCCTAACTCCGCCCAGTTCCGCCCATTCTCCGCCCCATGGCTGACTAATTT
TTTTTATTTATGCAGAGGCCGAGGCCGCCTCTGCCTCTGAGCTATTCCAGAAGTAGTGAGGAGGCTTTTT
TGGAGGCCTAGGCTTTTGCAAAAAGCTCCCGGGAGCTTGTATATCCATTTTCGGATCTGATCAAGAGACA
GGATGAGGATCGTTTCGCATGATTGAACAAGATGGATTGCACGCAGGTTCTCCGGCCGCTTGGGTGGAGA
GGCTATTCGGCTATGACTGGGCACAACAGACAATCGGCTGCTCTGATGCCGCCGTGTTCCGGCTGTCAGC
GCAGGGGCGCCCGGTTCTTTTTGTCAAGACCGACCTGTCCGGTGCCCTGAATGAACTGCAGGACGAGGCA
GCGCGGCTATCGTGGCTGGCCACGACGGGCGTTCCTTGCGCAGCTGTGCTCGACGTTGTCACTGAAGCGG
GAAGGGACTGGCTGCTATTGGGCGAAGTGCCGGGGCAGGATCTCCTGTCATCTCACCTTGCTCCTGCCGA
GAAAGTATCCATCATGGCTGATGCAATGCGGCGGCTGCATACGCTTGATCCGGCTACCTGCCCATTCGAC
CACCAAGCGAAACATCGCATCGAGCGAGCACGTACTCGGATGGAAGCCGGTCTTGTCGATCAGGATGATC
TGGACGAAGAGCATCAGGGGCTCGCGCCAGCCGAACTGTTCGCCAGGCTCAAGGCGCGCATGCCCGACGG
CGAGGATCTCGTCGTGACCCATGGCGATGCCTGCTTGCCGAATATCATGGTGGAAAATGGCCGCTTTTCT
GGATTCATCGACTGTGGCCGGCTGGGTGTGGCGGACCGCTATCAGGACATAGCGTTGGCTACCCGTGATA
TTGCTGAAGAGCTTGGCGGCGAATGGGCTGACCGCTTCCTCGTGCTTTACGGTATCGCCGCTCCCGATTC
GCAGCGCATCGCCTTCTATCGCCTTCTTGACGAGTTCTTCTGAGCGGGACTCTGGGGTTCGAAATGACCG
ACCAAGCGACGCCCAACCTGCCATCACGAGATTTCGATTCCACCGCCGCCTTCTATGAAAGGTTGGGCTT
CGGAATCGTTTTCCGGGACGCCGGCTGGATGATCCTCCAGCGCGGGGATCTCATGCTGGAGTTCTTCGCC
CACCCCAACTTGTTTATTGCAGCTTATAATGGTTACAAATAAAGCAATAGCATCACAAATTTCACAAATA
AAGCATTTTTTTCACTGCATTCTAGTTGTGGTTTGTCCAAACTCATCAATGTATCTTATCATGTCTGTAT
ACCGTCGACCTCTAGCTAGAGCTTGGCGTAATCATGGTCATAGCTGTTTCCTGTGTGAAATTGTTATCCG
CTCACAATTCCACACAACATACGAGCCGGAAGCATAAAGTGTAAAGCCTGGGGTGCCTAATGAGTGAGCT
AACTCACATTAATTGCGTTGCGCTCACTGCCCGCTTTCCAGTCGGGAAACCTGTCGTGCCAGCTGCATTA
ATGAATCGGCCAACGCGCGGGGAGAGGCGGTTTGCGTATTGGGCGCTCTTCCGCTTCCTCGCTCACTGAC
TCGCTGCGCTCGGTCGTTCGGCTGCGGCGAGCGGTATCAGCTCACTCAAAGGCGGTAATACGGTTATCCA
CAGAATCAGGGGATAACGCAGGAAAGAACATGTGAGCAAAAGGCCAGCAAAAGGCCAGGAACCGTAAAAA
GGCCGCGTTGCTGGCGTTTTTCCATAGGCTCCGCCCCCCTGACGAGCATCACAAAAATCGACGCTCAAGT
CAGAGGTGGCGAAACCCGACAGGACTATAAAGATACCAGGCGTTTCCCCCTGGAAGCTCCCTCGTGCGCT
CTCCTGTTCCGACCCTGCCGCTTACCGGATACCTGTCCGCCTTTCTCCCTTCGGGAAGCGTGGCGCTTTC
TCATAGCTCACGCTGTAGGTATCTCAGTTCGGTGTAGGTCGTTCGCTCCAAGCTGGGCTGTGTGCACGAA
CCCCCCGTTCAGCCCGACCGCTGCGCCTTATCCGGTAACTATCGTCTTGAGTCCAACCCGGTAAGACACG
ACTTATCGCCACTGGCAGCAGCCACTGGTAACAGGATTAGCAGAGCGAGGTATGTAGGCGGTGCTACAGA
GTTCTTGAAGTGGTGGCCTAACTACGGCTACACTAGAAGAACAGTATTTGGTATCTGCGCTCTGCTGAAG
CCAGTTACCTTCGGAAAAAGAGTTGGTAGCTCTTGATCCGGCAAACAAACCACCGCTGGTAGCGGTGGTT
TTTTTGTTTGCAAGCAGCAGATTACGCGCAGAAAAAAAGGATCTCAAGAAGATCCTTTGATCTTTTCTAC
GGGGTCTGACGCTCAGTGGAACGAAAACTCACGTTAAGGGATTTTGGTCATGAGATTATCAAAAAGGATC
TTCACCTAGATCCTTTTAAATTAAAAATGAAGTTTTAAATCAATCTAAAGTATATATGAGTAAACTTGGT
CTGACAGTTACCAATGCTTAATCAGTGAGGCACCTATCTCAGCGATCTGTCTATTTCGTTCATCCATAGT
TGCCTGACTCCCCGTCGTGTAGATAACTACGATACGGGAGGGCTTACCATCTGGCCCCAGTGCTGCAATG
ATACCGCGAGACCCACGCTCACCGGCTCCAGATTTATCAGCAATAAACCAGCCAGCCGGAAGGGCCGAGC
GCAGAAGTGGTCCTGCAACTTTATCCGCCTCCATCCAGTCTATTAATTGTTGCCGGGAAGCTAGAGTAAG
TAGTTCGCCAGTTAATAGTTTGCGCAACGTTGTTGCCATTGCTACAGGCATCGTGGTGTCACGCTCGTCG
TTTGGTATGGCTTCATTCAGCTCCGGTTCCCAACGATCAAGGCGAGTTACATGATCCCCCATGTTGTGCA
AAAAAGCGGTTAGCTCCTTCGGTCCTCCGATCGTTGTCAGAAGTAAGTTGGCCGCAGTGTTATCACTCAT
GGTTATGGCAGCACTGCATAATTCTCTTACTGTCATGCCATCCGTAAGATGCTTTTCTGTGACTGGTGAG
TACTCAACCAAGTCATTCTGAGAATAGTGTATGCGGCGACCGAGTTGCTCTTGCCCGGCGTCAATACGGG
ATAATACCGCGCCACATAGCAGAACTTTAAAAGTGCTCATCATTGGAAAACGTTCTTCGGGGCGAAAACT
CTCAAGGATCTTACCGCTGTTGAGATCCAGTTCGATGTAACCCACTCGTGCACCCAACTGATCTTCAGCA
TCTTTTACTTTCACCAGCGTTTCTGGGTGAGCAAAAACAGGAAGGCAAAATGCCGCAAAAAAGGGAATAA
GGGCGACACGGAAATGTTGAATACTCATACTCTTCCTTTTTCAATATTATTGAAGCATTTATCAGGGTTA
TTGTCTCATGAGCGGATACATATTTGAATGTATTTAGAAAAATAAACAAATAGGGGTTCCGCGCACATTT
CCCCGAAAAGTGCCACCTGACGTC
